Addgene plasmid #168208: pMEH31 Lamp2b HA
Purpose: Mammalian expression of lysosome-associated membrane protein 2b fused to a C-terminal HA tag
Depositing lab: Joshua Leonard. Depositing organization: Northwestern University. Publication: A platform for actively loading cargo RNA to elucidate limiting steps in EV-mediated delivery. Hung ME, Leonard JN. J Extracell Vesicles. 2016 May 13;5:31027. doi: 10.3402/jev.v5.31027. eCollection 2016. PubMed 27189348.
Backbone
  Vector backbone: pcDNA 3.1+ Hygro
  Backbone manufacturer: Clontech
  Backbone size w/o insert (bp): 5578
  Total vector size (bp): 6847
  Vector type: Mammalian Expression
  Selectable markers: Hygromycin
Growth in bacteria
  Bacterial resistance: Ampicillin, 100 μg/mL
  Growth temperature: 37°C
  Growth strain: DH5alpha
  Copy number: High Copy
Gene/Insert
  Gene/Insert name: Lamp2b
  Species: H. sapiens (human)
  Insert size (bp): 1269
  Entrez Gene: LAMP2 (a.k.a. CD107b, DND, LAMP-2, LAMPB, LGP-96, LGP110)
  Promoter: CMV
  Tag / fusion protein: HA (C terminal on insert)
  Cloning method: Restriction Enzyme; 5′ cloning site NheI (destroyed during cloning); 3′ cloning site BamHI (not destroyed)
  Sequencing primers: 5′ CMVF CGCAAATGGGCGGTAGGCGTG; 3′ BGHR TAGAAGGCACAGTCGAGG
Resource information
  A portion of this plasmid was derived from a plasmid made by: Lamp2b cDNA was purchased from Open Biosystems
Terms and licenses: Academic/Nonprofit Terms; Industry Terms: Not Available to Industry
How to cite: pMEH31 Lamp2b HA was a gift from Joshua Leonard (Addgene plasmid # 168208 ; http://n2t.net/addgene:168208 ; RRID:Addgene_168208)
