[The description below was written by a language model from this plasmid's Addgene catalogue record and pLannotate feature annotations shown in this document.]
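Description:
pMEH31 Lamp2b HA is a mammalian expression plasmid built on a pcDNA 3.1+ Hygro backbone, about 6.85 kb in total, that drives expression of human lysosome-associated membrane protein 2b (LAMP2 gene, isoform b) fused to a C-terminal HA epitope tag. It is propagated in E. coli as a high-copy plasmid through a ColE1/pUC-type origin and selected with ampicillin via the β-lactamase gene and its own promoter. An f1 phage origin is also present, along with small backbone remnants (lac promoter/operator, lacI, ble and bom fragments) that have no evident role in the design.

The roughly 1.27 kb Lamp2b insert lies downstream of the human CMV immediate-early enhancer and promoter and is terminated by the bovine growth hormone polyadenylation signal. A T7 promoter sits between the CMV promoter and the coding sequence, which could allow in vitro transcription. The automated annotation matches the open reading frame to human LAMP2 and labels the short tag region as a fragment of a 3xHA element, which is consistent in length with the single HA tag described in the catalogue entry. The isoform text attached to that hit concerns LAMP-2C and should not be read as the identity of the insert, which the record gives as Lamp2b. A short hit labelled as a truncated HIV-1 LTR near the promoter is probably an annotation artefact rather than a functional viral element. A separate cassette, with the SV40 early promoter driving the hygromycin phosphotransferase gene followed by an SV40 polyadenylation signal, permits selection of stably transfected mammalian cells.

The associated publication concerns actively loading cargo RNA into extracellular vesicles. The record does not spell out this plasmid's specific role in that work beyond expressing a detectable, HA-tagged Lamp2b.
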