Features (pLannotate 1.2.2; 21 found; start..end, strand, type, name):
     54..106     -  misc_feature   bom (fragment): basis of mobility region from pBR322
    261..640     +  enhancer       CMV enhancer: human cytomegalovirus immediate early enhancer
    641..844     +  promoter       CMV promoter: human cytomegalovirus (CMV) immediate early promoter
    840..873     +  LTR            5' LTR (truncated) (fragment): truncated 5' long terminal repeat (LTR) from HIV-1
    889..907     +  promoter       T7 promoter: promoter for bacteriophage T7 RNA polymerase
    936..2159    +  CDS            LAMP2: LAMP2_HUMAN - Experimental evidence at protein level: Swiss-Prot protein existence level 1. [Isoform LAMP-2C]: Modulates chaperone-mediated autophagy. Decreases presentation of endogenous antigens by MHCII. Does not play a role in the presentation of exogenous and membrane-derived antigens by MHCII. From Homo sapiens (Human).
   2175..2203    +  CDS            3xHA (fragment): three tandem HA epitope tags
   2304..2528    +  polyA_signal   bGH poly(A) signal: bovine growth hormone polyadenylation signal
   2532..2553    +  promoter       SV40 promoter (fragment): SV40 enhancer and early promoter
   2574..3002    +  rep_origin     f1 ori (sequence partly withheld): f1 bacteriophage origin of replication; arrow indicates direction of (+) strand synthesis
   3016..3345    +  promoter       SV40 promoter: SV40 enhancer and early promoter
   3394..4419    +  CDS            HygR: aminoglycoside phosphotransferase from E. coli; aph(4)-Ia; confers resistance to hygromycin
   4429..4554    +  CDS            ble (fragment): BLE_KLEPN - Experimental evidence at protein level: Swiss-Prot protein existence level 1. Binding protein with a strong affinity to the bleomycin family of antibiotics. Binds to CL990; an antimitotic-antibiotic compound. From Klebsiella pneumoniae.
   4549..4670    +  polyA_signal   SV40 poly(A) signal: SV40 polyadenylation signal
   4743..4759    -  protein_bind   lac operator: The lac repressor binds to the lac operator to inhibit transcription in E. coli. This inhibition can be relieved by adding lactose or isopropyl-β-D-thiogalactopyranoside (IPTG). lac repressor encoded by lacI
   4767..4797    -  promoter       lac promoter: promoter for the E. coli lac operon
   4812..4833    -  protein_bind   CAP binding site: CAP binding activates transcription in the presence of cAMP. E. coli catabolite activator protein
   4846..4938    -  CDS            lacI (fragment): lac repressor; lacI; The lac repressor binds to the lac operator to inhibit transcription in E. coli. This inhibition can be relieved by adding lactose or isopropyl-β-D-thiogalactopyranoside (IPTG).
   5121..5709    -  rep_origin     ori: high-copy-number ColE1/pMB1/pBR322/pUC origin of replication
   5880..6740    -  CDS            AmpR: β-lactamase; bla; confers resistance to ampicillin, carbenicillin, and related antibiotics
   6741..6845    -  promoter       AmpR promoter: bla
>Addgene plasmid #168208 | pMEH31 Lamp2b HA | addgene full sequence | sequence record 350166 | Addgene NGS Result
TTCCCCGAAAAGTGCCACCTGACGTCGACGGATCGGGAGATCTCCCGATCCCCTATGGTGCACTCTCAGT
ACAATCTGCTCTGATGCCGCATAGTTAAGCCAGTATCTGCTCCCTGCTTGTGTGTTGGAGGTCGCTGAGT
AGTGCGCGAGCAAAATTTAAGCTACAACAAGGCAAGGCTTGACCGACAATTGCATGAAGAATCTGCTTAG
GGTTAGGCGTTTTGCGCTGCTTCGCGATGTACGGGCCAGATATACGCGTTGACATTGATTATTGACTAGT
TATTAATAGTAATCAATTACGGGGTCATTAGTTCATAGCCCATATATGGAGTTCCGCGTTACATAACTTA
CGGTAAATGGCCCGCCTGGCTGACCGCCCAACGACCCCCGCCCATTGACGTCAATAATGACGTATGTTCC
CATAGTAACGCCAATAGGGACTTTCCATTGACGTCAATGGGTGGAGTATTTACGGTAAACTGCCCACTTG
GCAGTACATCAAGTGTATCATATGCCAAGTACGCCCCCTATTGACGTCAATGACGGTAAATGGCCCGCCT
GGCATTATGCCCAGTACATGACCTTATGGGACTTTCCTACTTGGCAGTACATCTACGTATTAGTCATCGC
TATTACCATGGTGATGCGGTTTTGGCAGTACATCAATGGGCGTGGATAGCGGTTTGACTCACGGGGATTT
CCAAGTCTCCACCCCATTGACGTCAATGGGAGTTTGTTTTGGCACCAAAATCAACGGGACTTTCCAAAAT
GTCGTAACAACTCCGCCCCATTGACGCAAATGGGCGGTAGGCGTGTACGGTGGGAGGTCTATATAAGCAG
AGCTCTCTGGCTAACTAGAGAACCCACTGCTTACTGGCTTATCGAAATTAATACGACTCACTATAGGGAG
ACCCAAGCTGGCTAGTGCCGCCGCCATGGTGTGCTTCCGCCTCTTCCCGGTTCCGGGCTCAGGGCTCGTT
CTGGTCTGCCTAGTCCTGGGAGCTGTGCGGTCTTATGCATTGGAACTTAATTTGACAGATTCAGAAAATG
CCACTTGCCTTTATGCAAAATGGCAGATGAATTTCACAGTTCGCTATGAAACTACAAATAAAACTTATAA
AACTGTAACCATTTCAGACCATGGCACTGTGACATATAATGGAAGCATTTGTGGGGATGATCAGAATGGT
CCCAAAATAGCAGTGCAGTTCGGACCTGGCTTTTCCTGGATTGCGAATTTTACCAAGGCAGCATCTACTT
ATTCAATTGACAGCGTCTCATTTTCCTACAACACTGGTGATAACACAACATTTCCTGATGCTGAAGATAA
AGGAATTCTTACTGTTGATGAACTTTTGGCCATCAGAATTCCATTGAATGACCTTTTTAGATGCAATAGT
TTATCAACTTTGGAAAAGAATGATGTTGTCCAACACTACTGGGATGTTCTTGTACAAGCTTTTGTCCAAA
ATGGCACAGTGAGCACAAATGAGTTCCTGTGTGATAAAGACAAAACTTCAACAGTGGCACCCACCATACA
CACCACTGTGCCATCTCCTACTACAACACCTACTCCAAAGGAAAAACCAGAAGCTGGAACCTATTCAGTT
AATAATGGCAATGATACTTGCCTGCTGGCTACCATGGGGCTGCAGCTGAACATCACTCAGGATAAGGTTG
CTTCAGTTATTAACATCAACCCCAATACAACTCACTCCACAGGCAGCTGCCGTTCTCACACTGCTCTACT
TAGACTCAATAGCAGCACTATTAAGTATCTAGACTTTGTCTTTGCTGTGAAAAATGAAAACCGATTTTAT
CTGAAGGAAGTGAACATCAGCATGTATTTGGTTAATGGCTCCGTTTTCAGCATTGCAAATAACAATCTCA
GCTACTGGGATGCCCCCCTGGGAAGTTCTTATATGTGCAACAAAGAGCAGACTGTTTCAGTGTCTGGAGC
ATTTCAGATAAATACCTTTGATCTAAGGGTTCAGCCTTTCAATGTGACACAAGGAAAGTATTCTACAGCC
CAAGAGTGTTCGCTGGATGATGACACCATTCTAATCCCAATTATAGTTGGTGCTGGTCTTTCAGGCTTGA
TTATCGTTATAGTGATTGCTTACGTAATTGGCAGAAGAAAAAGTTATGCTGGATATCAGACTCTGGGAAG
CGGATACCCATACGATGTGCCAGATTACGCTTAAGGATCCACTAGTCCAGTGTGGTGGAATTCTGCAGAT
ATCCAGCACAGTGGCGGCCGCTCGAGTCTAGAGGGCCCGTTTAAACCCGCTGATCAGCCTCGACTGTGCC
TTCTAGTTGCCAGCCATCTGTTGTTTGCCCCTCCCCCGTGCCTTCCTTGACCCTGGAAGGTGCCACTCCC
ACTGTCCTTTCCTAATAAAATGAGGAAATTGCATCGCATTGTCTGAGTAGGTGTCATTCTATTCTGGGGG
GTGGGGTGGGGCAGGACAGCAAGGGGGAGGATTGGGAAGACAATAGCAGGCATGCTGGGGATGCGGTGGG
CTCTATGGCTTCTGAGGCGGAAAGAACCAGCTGGGGCTCTAGGGGGTATCCCC
[124 nt withheld, positions 2574-2697]
C
[91 nt withheld, positions 2699-2789]
A
[49 nt withheld, positions 2791-2839]
CCTTTGACGTTGGAGTCCACGTTCTTT
[37 nt withheld, positions 2867-2903]
ACCCTATCTCGGTCTATTCTTTTGATTTATAAGGGATTTTGCCGATTTCGGCCTATTGGTTAAAAAATGA
GCTGATTTAACAAAAATTTAACGCGAATTAATTCTGTGGAATGTGTGTCAGTTAGGGTGTGGAAAGTCCC
CAGGCTCCCCAGCAGGCAGAAGTATGCAAAGCATGCATCTCAATTAGTCAGCAACCAGGTGTGGAAAGTC
CCCAGGCTCCCCAGCAGGCAGAAGTATGCAAAGCATGCATCTCAATTAGTCAGCAACCATAGTCCCGCCC
CTAACTCCGCCCATCCCGCCCCTAACTCCGCCCAGTTCCGCCCATTCTCCGCCCCATGGCTGACTAATTT
TTTTTATTTATGCAGAGGCCGAGGCCGCCTCTGCCTCTGAGCTATTCCAGAAGTAGTGAGGAGGCTTTTT
TGGAGGCCTAGGCTTTTGCAAAAAGCTCCCGGGAGCTTGTATATCCATTTTCGGATCTGATCAGCACGTG
ATGAAAAAGCCTGAACTCACCGCGACGTCTGTCGAGAAGTTTCTGATCGAAAAGTTCGACAGCGTCTCCG
ACCTGATGCAGCTCTCGGAGGGCGAAGAATCTCGTGCTTTCAGCTTCGATGTAGGAGGGCGTGGATATGT
CCTGCGGGTAAATAGCTGCGCCGATGGTTTCTACAAAGATCGTTATGTTTATCGGCACTTTGCATCGGCC
GCGCTCCCGATTCCGGAAGTGCTTGACATTGGGGAATTCAGCGAGAGCCTGACCTATTGCATCTCCCGCC
GTGCACAGGGTGTCACGTTGCAAGACCTGCCTGAAACCGAACTGCCCGCTGTTCTGCAGCCGGTCGCGGA
GGCCATGGATGCGATCGCTGCGGCCGATCTTAGCCAGACGAGCGGGTTCGGCCCATTCGGACCGCAAGGA
ATCGGTCAATACACTACATGGCGTGATTTCATATGCGCGATTGCTGATCCCCATGTGTATCACTGGCAAA
CTGTGATGGACGACACCGTCAGTGCGTCCGTCGCGCAGGCTCTCGATGAGCTGATGCTTTGGGCCGAGGA
CTGCCCCGAAGTCCGGCACCTCGTGCACGCGGATTTCGGCTCCAACAATGTCCTGACGGACAATGGCCGC
ATAACAGCGGTCATTGACTGGAGCGAGGCGATGTTCGGGGATTCCCAATACGAGGTCGCCAACATCTTCT
TCTGGAGGCCGTGGTTGGCTTGTATGGAGCAGCAGACGCGCTACTTCGAGCGGAGGCATCCGGAGCTTGC
AGGATCGCCGCGGCTCCGGGCGTATATGCTCCGCATTGGTCTTGACCAACTCTATCAGAGCTTGGTTGAC
GGCAATTTCGATGATGCAGCTTGGGCGCAGGGTCGATGCGACGCAATCGTCCGATCCGGAGCCGGGACTG
TCGGGCGTACACAAATCGCCCGCAGAAGCGCGGCCGTCTGGACCGATGGCTGTGTAGAAGTACTCGCCGA
TAGTGGAAACCGACGCCCCAGCACTCGTCCGAGGGCAAAGGAATAGCACGTGCTACGAGATTTCGATTCC
ACCGCCGCCTTCTATGAAAGGTTGGGCTTCGGAATCGTTTTCCGGGACGCCGGCTGGATGATCCTCCAGC
GCGGGGATCTCATGCTGGAGTTCTTCGCCCACCCCAACTTGTTTATTGCAGCTTATAATGGTTACAAATA
AAGCAATAGCATCACAAATTTCACAAATAAAGCATTTTTTTCACTGCATTCTAGTTGTGGTTTGTCCAAA
CTCATCAATGTATCTTATCATGTCTGTATACCGTCGACCTCTAGCTAGAGCTTGGCGTAATCATGGTCAT
AGCTGTTTCCTGTGTGAAATTGTTATCCGCTCACAATTCCACACAACATACGAGCCGGAAGCATAAAGTG
TAAAGCCTGGGGTGCCTAATGAGTGAGCTAACTCACATTAATTGCGTTGCGCTCACTGCCCGCTTTCCAG
TCGGGAAACCTGTCGTGCCAGCTGCATTAATGAATCGGCCAACGCGCGGGGAGAGGCGGTTTGCGTATTG
GGCGCTCTTCCGCTTCCTCGCTCACTGACTCGCTGCGCTCGGTCGTTCGGCTGCGGCGAGCGGTATCAGC
TCACTCAAAGGCGGTAATACGGTTATCCACAGAATCAGGGGATAACGCAGGAAAGAACATGTGAGCAAAA
GGCCAGCAAAAGGCCAGGAACCGTAAAAAGGCCGCGTTGCTGGCGTTTTTCCATAGGCTCCGCCCCCCTG
ACGAGCATCACAAAAATCGACGCTCAAGTCAGAGGTGGCGAAACCCGACAGGACTATAAAGATACCAGGC
GTTTCCCCCTGGAAGCTCCCTCGTGCGCTCTCCTGTTCCGACCCTGCCGCTTACCGGATACCTGTCCGCC
TTTCTCCCTTCGGGAAGCGTGGCGCTTTCTCATAGCTCACGCTGTAGGTATCTCAGTTCGGTGTAGGTCG
TTCGCTCCAAGCTGGGCTGTGTGCACGAACCCCCCGTTCAGCCCGACCGCTGCGCCTTATCCGGTAACTA
TCGTCTTGAGTCCAACCCGGTAAGACACGACTTATCGCCACTGGCAGCAGCCACTGGTAACAGGATTAGC
AGAGCGAGGTATGTAGGCGGTGCTACAGAGTTCTTGAAGTGGTGGCCTAACTACGGCTACACTAGAAGAA
CAGTATTTGGTATCTGCGCTCTGCTGAAGCCAGTTACCTTCGGAAAAAGAGTTGGTAGCTCTTGATCCGG
CAAACAAACCACCGCTGGTAGCGGTGGTTTTTTTGTTTGCAAGCAGCAGATTACGCGCAGAAAAAAAGGA
TCTCAAGAAGATCCTTTGATCTTTTCTACGGGGTCTGACGCTCAGTGGAACGAAAACTCACGTTAAGGGA
TTTTGGTCATGAGATTATCAAAAAGGATCTTCACCTAGATCCTTTTAAATTAAAAATGAAGTTTTAAATC
AATCTAAAGTATATATGAGTAAACTTGGTCTGACAGTTACCAATGCTTAATCAGTGAGGCACCTATCTCA
GCGATCTGTCTATTTCGTTCATCCATAGTTGCCTGACTCCCCGTCGTGTAGATAACTACGATACGGGAGG
GCTTACCATCTGGCCCCAGTGCTGCAATGATACCGCGAGACCCACGCTCACCGGCTCCAGATTTATCAGC
AATAAACCAGCCAGCCGGAAGGGCCGAGCGCAGAAGTGGTCCTGCAACTTTATCCGCCTCCATCCAGTCT
ATTAATTGTTGCCGGGAAGCTAGAGTAAGTAGTTCGCCAGTTAATAGTTTGCGCAACGTTGTTGCCATTG
CTACAGGCATCGTGGTGTCACGCTCGTCGTTTGGTATGGCTTCATTCAGCTCCGGTTCCCAACGATCAAG
GCGAGTTACATGATCCCCCATGTTGTGCAAAAAAGCGGTTAGCTCCTTCGGTCCTCCGATCGTTGTCAGA
AGTAAGTTGGCCGCAGTGTTATCACTCATGGTTATGGCAGCACTGCATAATTCTCTTACTGTCATGCCAT
CCGTAAGATGCTTTTCTGTGACTGGTGAGTACTCAACCAAGTCATTCTGAGAATAGTGTATGCGGCGACC
GAGTTGCTCTTGCCCGGCGTCAATACGGGATAATACCGCGCCACATAGCAGAACTTTAAAAGTGCTCATC
ATTGGAAAACGTTCTTCGGGGCGAAAACTCTCAAGGATCTTACCGCTGTTGAGATCCAGTTCGATGTAAC
CCACTCGTGCACCCAACTGATCTTCAGCATCTTTTACTTTCACCAGCGTTTCTGGGTGAGCAAAAACAGG
AAGGCAAAATGCCGCAAAAAAGGGAATAAGGGCGACACGGAAATGTTGAATACTCATACTCTTCCTTTTT
CAATATTATTGAAGCATTTATCAGGGTTATTGTCTCATGAGCGGATACATATTTGAATGTATTTAGAAAA
ATAAACAAATAGGGGTTCCGCGCACAT
